Addgene plasmid #49253: pcDNA5-F-Med26-K74A K75A
Purpose: Mammalian expression of flag-tagged human Med26-K74A K75A
Depositing lab: Joan Conaway & Ronald Conaway. Depositing organization: Stowers Institute for Medical Research. Publication: Human mediator subunit MED26 functions as a docking site for transcription elongation factors. Takahashi H, Parmely TJ, Sato S, Tomomori-Sato C, Banks CA, Kong SE, Szutorisz H, Swanson SK, Martin-Brown S, Washburn MP, Florens L, Seidel CW, Lin C, Smith ER, Shilatifard A, Conaway RC, Conaway JW. Cell. 2011 Jul 8;146(1):92-104. 10.1016/j.cell.2011.06.005 PubMed 21729782.
Backbone
  Vector backbone: pcDNA5
  Backbone manufacturer: Invitrogen
  Backbone size w/o insert (bp): 5100
  Vector type: Mammalian Expression
  Selectable markers: Hygromycin
Growth in bacteria
  Bacterial resistance: Ampicillin, 100 μg/mL
  Growth temperature: 37°C
  Growth strain: DH5alpha
  Copy number: High Copy
Gene/Insert
  Gene/Insert name: Med 26
  Species: H. sapiens (human)
  Mutation: K74A K75A
  GenBank ID: NM_004831.3
  Entrez Gene: MED26 (a.k.a. CRSP7, CRSP70)
  Tag / fusion protein: HA (N terminal on backbone)
  Cloning method: Restriction Enzyme; 5′ cloning site unknwon (unknown if destroyed); 3′ cloning site unknown (unknown if destroyed)
  Sequencing primers: 5′ T7; 3′ BGH reverse
Terms and licenses: Academic/Nonprofit Terms; Industry Terms: Not Available to Industry
How to cite: pcDNA5-F-Med26-K74A K75A was a gift from Joan Conaway & Ronald Conaway (Addgene plasmid # 49253 ; http://n2t.net/addgene:49253 ; RRID:Addgene_49253)
