[The description below was written by a language model from this plasmid's Addgene catalogue record.]
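Description:
pcDNA5-F-Med26-K74A K75A is a mammalian expression plasmid built on the Invitrogen pcDNA5 backbone (about 5.1 kb without insert) and carries the coding sequence of human MED26 (also known as CRSP7 or CRSP70), a subunit of the Mediator transcriptional coactivator complex. The insert bears two point substitutions, K74A and K75A, that replace adjacent lysines with alanines. The plasmid is maintained in E. coli as a high-copy construct under ampicillin selection, and the backbone provides a hygromycin marker for selecting transfected mammalian cells.

The record does not include a feature table and does not name the promoter. The listed sequencing primers (T7 forward and BGH reverse) suggest that the insert lies between a T7 priming site and a bovine growth hormone polyadenylation region, as is typical of pcDNA-series vectors. The restriction sites used for cloning are recorded as unknown. The epitope tag is inconsistently recorded: the plasmid name ("F") and the stated purpose describe a FLAG-tagged protein, whereas the tag field lists an N-terminal HA tag supplied by the backbone. This cannot be resolved from the available information and should be checked against the sequence before choosing detection or purification reagents.

The stated purpose is expression of tagged mutant MED26 in mammalian cells. The associated publication concerns MED26 acting as a docking site for transcription elongation factors, so the construct would plausibly be compared with the wild-type protein in interaction or functional studies, although the record does not state what effect the K74A K75A mutation has.
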