>Addgene plasmid #49253 | pcDNA5-F-Med26-K74A K75A | depositor partial sequence | sequence record 73092 | T7 read
CAGGCTGCACATGTACCCATATGATGTCCCTGATTACGCATATCCTTACGACGTACCAGACTATGCTCTC
GACATGACAGCGGCTCCGGCGTCTCCGCAGCAGATCAGGGACCGGCTGCTGCAGGCCATCGACCCCCAGA
GCAACATCCGGAACATGGTGGCGGTGCTGGAAGTCATCTCCAGCCTGGAGAAATACCCTATTACCAAAGA
GGCACTTGAGGAAACACGACTTGGGAAGCTCATCAACGACGTCCGCAAGAAAACCAAGAACGAGGAGCTC
GCCAAGCGGGCCGCGGCGCTGCTGCGGAGCTGGCAGAAGCTCATCGAGCCGGCACACCAGCATGAGGCGG
CGCTGCGGGGGCTGGCGGGGGCCACCGGCTCTGCCAACGGGGGCGCACACAACTGCCGGCCGGAGGTGGG
GGCGGCTGGCCCACCCAGGAGCATCCATGACCTGAAGAGCCGCAATGACCTCCAGAGGCTGCCCGGGCAG
CGGCTGGACAGGCTGGGCAGCCGCAAGCGCCGGGGTGACCAGCGTGACCTCGGCCACCCAGGGCCGCCAC
CCAAGGTCTCCAAAGCTAGCCACGACCCCCTGGTCCCCAACTCATCCCCCCTCCCCACCAACGGGATCAG
TGGGAGTCCAGAGAGCTTCGCCAGCTCCCTGGATGGCAGTGGGCATGCAGGCCCAGAGGGCAGCCGCCTG
GAGCGTGACGAGAATGACAAGCACAGTGGCAAGATCCCCGTCAACGCCGTGCGACCGCACACCAGCTCCC
CGGGCCTGGGCAAGCCCCCTGGACCCTGCTTGCAGCCAAAGGCTTCGGTGCTGCAGCAGCTGGACAGGGT
GGACGAGACTCCGGGGCCTCCCCATCCCAAGGGACCCCCTCGCTGCTCTTTCAGTCCTCGGAACTCACGG
CATGAGGGCTCCTTTGCCCGGCAGCAGAGCTTGTATGCACCCAAGGGCTCCGTGCCCAGCCCCTCACGCG
GCCCCAGGCACTCGATGCACACAGTGCCGTCACGCTTCCACTGGCACAGCGTCCACACCCCCCGTACGGC
GGCTCGAGCTGCTGCCATGCGAAAGCCCAGTGTGCTGCTGGACCAGCTGAAAGCACAGCGCCTGGCGGGG
