>Addgene plasmid #49253 | pcDNA5-F-Med26-K74A K75A | addgene partial sequence | sequence record 75620 | CMV-F 5'-CGCAAATGGGCGGTAGGCGTG-3'
GAGCTCTCTGGCTACTAGAGAACCCACTGCTTACTGGCTTATCGAAATTAATACGACTCACTATAGGGAG
ACCCAAGCTGGCTAGCACCATGTACCCATATGATGTCCCTGATTACGCATATCCTTACGACGTACCAGAC
TATGCTCTCGACATGACAGCGGCTCCGGCGTCTCCGCAGCAGATCAGGGACCGGCTGCTGCAGGCCATCG
ACCCCCAGAGCAACATCCGGAACATGGTGGCGGTGCTGGAAGTCATCTCCAGCCTGGAGAAATACCCTAT
TACCAAAGAGGCACTTGAGGAAACACGACTTGGGAAGCTCATCAACGACGTCCGCAAGAAAACCAAGAAC
GAGGAGCTCGCCAAGCGGGCCGCGGCGCTGCTGCGGAGCTGGCAGAAGCTCATCGAGCCGGCACACCAGC
ATGAGGCGGCGCTGCGGGGGCTGGCGGGGGCCACCGGCTCTGCCAACGGGGGCGCACACAACTGCCGGCC
GGAGGTGGGGGCGGCTGGCCCACCCAGGAGCATCCATGACCTGAAGAGCCGCAATGACCTCCAGAGGCTG
CCCGGGCAGCGGCTGGACAGGCTGGGCAGCCGCAAGCGCCGGGGTGACCAGCGTGACCTCGGCCACCCAG
GGCCGCCACCCAAGGTCTCCAAAGCTAGCCACGACCCCCTGGTCCCCAACTCATCCCCCCTCCCCACCAA
CGGGATCAGTGGGAGTCCAGAGAGCTTCGCCAGCTCCCTGGATGGCAGTGGGCATGCAGGCCCAGAGGGC
AGCCGCCTGGAGCGTGACGAGAATGACAAGCACAGTGGCAAGATCCCCGTCAACGCCGTGCGACCGCACA
CCAGCTCCCCGGGCCTGGGCAAGCCCCCTGGACCCTGCTTGCAGCCAAAGGCTTCGGTGCTGCAGCAGCT
GGACAGGGTGG
